Addgene plasmid #68604: pMpGWB213
Purpose: (Empty Backbone) Gateway binary vector designed for transgenic research with Marchantia polymorpha as well as other plants
Depositing lab: Takayuki Kohchi. Depositing organization: Kyoto University, Graduate School of Biostudies. Publication: Development of Gateway Binary Vector Series with Four Different Selection Markers for the Liverwort Marchantia polymorpha. Ishizaki K, Nishihama R, Ueda M, Inoue K, Ishida S, Nishimura Y, Shikanai T, Kohchi T. PLoS One. 2015 Sep 25;10(9):e0138876. doi: 10.1371/journal.pone.0138876. eCollection 2015. PONE-D-15-25288 PubMed 26406247.
Backbone
  Vector backbone: pMpGWB200
  Backbone manufacturer: Kohchi Lab., Kyoto University
  Backbone size (bp): 9021
  Modifications to backbone: MpEF1alpha promoter and glucocorticoid receptor (GR) coding sequence are cloned upstream and downstream of the Gateway cassette, respectively.
  Vector type: Plant Expression
  Promoter: MpEF1alpha promoter
  Selectable markers: Gentamicin
  Tag / fusion protein: Glucocorticoid receptor (GR) (C terminal on insert)
Growth in bacteria
  Bacterial resistance: Chloramphenicol and Spectinomycin, 25 & 50 μg/mL
  Growth temperature: 37°C
  Growth strain: DB3.1
  Copy number: High Copy
Gene/Insert
  Cloning method: Gateway Cloning
Resource information
  A portion of this plasmid was derived from a plasmid made by: The Gateway cassette was provided by Tsuyoshi Nakagawa at Shimane University, Japan.
Terms and licenses: Academic/Nonprofit Terms; Industry Terms: Not Available to Industry
How to cite: pMpGWB213 was a gift from Takayuki Kohchi (Addgene plasmid # 68604 ; http://n2t.net/addgene:68604 ; RRID:Addgene_68604)
