[The description below was written by a language model from this plasmid's Addgene catalogue record and pLannotate feature annotations shown in this document.]
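Description:
pMpGWB213 is an empty Gateway destination binary vector for Agrobacterium-mediated plant transformation, built on the pMpGWB200 backbone and designed mainly for the liverwort Marchantia polymorpha, though it is also described as usable in other plants. The backbone outside the T-DNA carries a ColE1/pMB1-type origin with a bom site for high-copy propagation in E. coli. It also carries the pVS1 oriV, RepA and StaA functions, which allow replication and stable maintenance in Agrobacterium, and an aadA gene that provides spectinomycin selection in bacteria. The unrecombined Gateway cassette also contains a chloramphenicol resistance gene and the ccdB toxin gene. For this reason the empty vector is selected on both antibiotics and is grown in the ccdB-tolerant strain DB3.1.

Between the nopaline-type right and left border repeats lie two plant expression units. In the first, the catalogue entry places the constitutive MpEF1alpha promoter upstream of the attR1–CmR–ccdB–attR2 cassette. The automated feature table does not annotate this promoter, but it leaves an unannotated stretch ahead of attR1. Immediately downstream of attR2 is a fragment of the rat glucocorticoid receptor (Nr3c1) coding sequence, followed by the NOS terminator. An LR reaction with an entry clone replaces the cassette with a gene of interest, which is then expressed as a C-terminal GR fusion. Such fusions are typically used to make a protein's nuclear activity, often that of a transcription factor, inducible by glucocorticoids such as dexamethasone. The second unit, in the opposite orientation, is a gentamicin acetyltransferase gene driven by an enhanced CaMV 35S promoter and ended by the CaMV poly(A) signal. It provides gentamicin selection of transformed plants. The vector belongs to a series of Gateway binary vectors offering four different plant selection markers.
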