Features (pLannotate 1.2.2; 28 found; start..end, strand, type, name):
     54..78      -  misc_feature   RB T-DNA repeat: right border repeat from nopaline C58 T-DNA
    144..298     -  CDS            lacZα (fragment): LacZα fragment of β-galactosidase; lacZ fragment
   2057..2181    +  protein_bind   attR1: mutant version of attR; recombination site for the Gateway® LR reaction LR Clonase™
   2218..2248    +  promoter       lac UV5 promoter: E. coli lac promoter with an "up" mutation
   2273..2301    +  promoter       cat promoter (fragment): promoter of the E. coli cat gene encoding chloramphenicol acetyltransferase
   2302..2961    +  CDS            CmR: chloramphenicol acetyltransferase; cat; confers resistance to chloramphenicol
   3140..3298    +  CDS            ccdA (fragment): CCDA_ECO57 - Also known as H, letA. Experimental evidence at protein level: Swiss-Prot protein existence level 1. Antitoxin component of a type II toxin-antitoxin (TA) system which inhibits the post-segregational killing (PSK) of plasmid-free cells, also referred to as a plasmid addiction system. Binds to and blocks the activity of CcdB; will also remove bound CcdB protein from the CcdB-GyrA complex by forming a CcdA-CcdB complex, a process termed rejuvenation. Functions as a transcriptional corepressor for the ccdAB operon, repression also requires CcdB (By similarity). From Escherichia coli
   3303..3605    +  CDS            ccdB: CCDB_ECOLI - Also known as G, letB, letD. Experimental evidence at protein level: Swiss-Prot protein existence level 1. Toxic component of a type II toxin-antitoxin (TA) system, functioning in plasmid maintainence. Responsible for the post- segregational killing (PSK) of plasmid-free cells, also referred to as a plasmid addiction system. Half-life of over 2 hours. Cell killing by CcdB is accompanied by filamentation, defects in chromosome and plasmid segregation, defects in cell division, formation of anucleate cells, decreased DNA synthesis and plasmid loss. Interferes with the activity of DN
   3649..3773    -  protein_bind   attR2: mutant version of attR; recombination site for the Gateway® LR reaction LR Clonase™
   3784..4656    +  CDS            Nr3c1 (fragment): GCR_RAT - Also known as Grl. Experimental evidence at protein level: Swiss-Prot protein existence level 1. [Isoform A]: Has transcriptional activation and repression activity. Mediates glucocorticoid-induced apoptosis. Promotes accurate chromosome segregation during mitosis. May act as a tumor suppressor. May play a negative role in adipogenesis through the regulation of lipolytic and antilipogenic gene expression. From Rattus norvegicus (Rat).
   4675..4927    +  terminator     NOS terminator: nopaline synthase terminator and poly(A) signal
   4983..5005    -  protein_bind   lac operator (fragment): The lac repressor binds to the lac operator to inhibit transcription in E. coli. This inhibition can be relieved by adding lactose or isopropyl-β-D-thiogalactopyranoside (IPTG). lac repressor encoded by lacI
   5009..5039    -  promoter       lac promoter: promoter for the E. coli lac operon
   5054..5075    -  protein_bind   CAP binding site: CAP binding activates transcription in the presence of cAMP. E. coli catabolite activator protein
   5160..5332    -  polyA_signal   CaMV poly(A) signal: cauliflower mosaic virus polyadenylation signal
   5389..5918    -  CDS            GmR (fragment): gentamycin acetyltransferase; aacC1; confers resistance to gentamycin
   5985..6661    -  promoter       CaMV 35S promoter (enhanced): cauliflower mosaic virus 35S promoter with a duplicated enhancer region
   6856..6880    -  misc_feature   LB T-DNA repeat: left border repeat from nopaline C58 T-DNA
   7139..7162    +  promoter       Pc promoter (fragment): intI1 (promoter lies within the coding sequence); class 1 integron promoter
   7338..7394    +  CDS            GmR (fragment): gentamycin acetyltransferase; aacC1; confers resistance to gentamycin
   7405..8192    +  CDS            SmR (fragment): aminoglycoside adenylyltransferase (Murphy, 1985); aadA; confers resistance to spectinomycin and streptomycin
   8438..9026    +  rep_origin     ori: high-copy-number ColE1/pMB1/pBR322/pUC origin of replication
   9212..9352    -  misc_feature   bom: basis of mobility region from pBR322
   9454..9493    -  CDS            rop (fragment): Rop protein, which maintains plasmids at low copy number; rop
   9696..9890    -  rep_origin     pVS1 oriV: origin of replication for the Pseudomonas plasmid pVS1 (Heeb et al., 2000)
   9956..11029   -  CDS            pVS1 RepA: replication protein from the Pseudomonas plasmid pVS1 (Heeb et al., 2000)
  11458..12087   -  CDS            pVS1 StaA: stability protein from the Pseudomonas plasmid pVS1 (Heeb et al., 2000)
  12647..13048   -  CDS            Y4CG_SINFN (fragment): Protein inferred from homology: Swiss-Prot protein existence level 3. From Sinorhizobium fredii (strain NBRC 101917 / NGR234).
>Addgene plasmid #68604 | pMpGWB213 | depositor full sequence | sequence record 121634 | pMpGWB213 sequence 13334 bps
TTTCACGCCCTTTTAAATATCCGATTATTCTAATAAACGCTCTTTTCTCTTAGGTTTACCCGCCAATATA
TCCTGTCAAACACTGATAGTTTAAACTGAAGGCGGGAAACGACAATCTGATCCAAGCTCAAGCTGCTCTA
GCATTCGCCATTCAGGCTGCGCAACTGTTGGGAAGGGCGATCGGTGCGGGCCTCTTCGCTATTACGCCAG
CTGGCGAAAGGGGGATGTGCTGCAAGGCGATTAAGTTGGGTAACGCCAGGGTTTTCCCAGTCACGACGTT
GTAAAACGACGGCCAGTGCCAAGCTTGGCCCGGGCAAATGAGTCACACACATTGTTGAGAGACATATCAA
AATAACTCAATTGTAAGGTAAGTTGATAGATTTCCCAGTTAAATGCATTATTTTAACAATATTTGTATCT
CAAATTTTCAAAATCATATCAAATTTGCAGATCTTGATGATGATTCACAACTCTGTCTTCGATTTTTGAT
TGTTAACGGGTATCGATATTTGGGTAACTTAAAAAGAATTTGCTAAAGATCTTAAAAAACAGATTAAAAA
AACCTTTCAAAATAGCTAATCCTTTAAATCCGTTTCACAATATAATGCTCATTGATGATAATCGAAAAGA
TTCCATTTTAAAGTGCATATAAATTGCTTAATTATCTCTTTCTGTCTCGTAATATTTTGTTCTCTCCTAT
TGGATCGGACCCGCATCTTCTCGATCAGTTCACTATACTAATATTTGGTCAACTTCAAGAGAGATTAGAA
CTTCGTTCTCCAAAGTGTAAAGGCCGACAAGCAGAAAAGGAAACTTCAATCAGAAGCCTTCTAGGTTTTC
CCGCGTCCCAAAAAGCGAAGGGAGGACGGGGAGGACGGTGAGGCCAGAAGAAGAAAGCAACAGTAAAATC
TCATGTGATTGCGTGCATGTCATGGATCTATGGGATGCTAGTCCACCGTTTGGAAGTATGTGCAGAAGGA
GAAAGGCGCGGGAGGCCAAAAGCGACTTCGGCCACCTCTCTACTTTCTAGAAAGTTTGCTCGCAGCTTGT
AATAAGCGCGGAAAAGGTACTCGAAAAACCGGAGCAATCGGTGTGGTATCAGCAGTCGGGTTCGCTAAAC
CTACGTCTTCTTATTTTGGAATGTTAAATTGAAAGGGCGTGCCGGCCCTAAGCACGGACGATGTGACAGA
CGGAGGAGTGTGAGCAATTCGGATGACGATGCTGGCCGGCAGTCACGACAAAGAGTCCGAAGGGGCATGG
ACAGGGCAATATATAAATGGAAAAGAGGCTTTGAATATTCCTAACCCTTCGTCGTCGGCCTCCCAACTTG
CCCTCGCATGCTGAATTGGCCGCCTATCTGCGAATGGCCGGCCGCCGACCCTAAGTCGCAATAACTTGAA
CGGAGCCGATGCAAAGTCCTTATCGAACGCTCGTTATTATAAACGGGGCAGACCTAGGTATTTAATTATA
TCAAAACCCTCCGCAATTTCGCTAATCATTCCCTAATTTCTTCTACTTTGGCGTCTAGTGCTGTGGTCGC
GCTTGCTCTCAAAGCTCGCTGGGAGGCAGTGGAGCGTCTGGCTTAAAATCGATCGCCGCAACCCTAGAGT
TCCTTTCACTTCTTTCTCTCTTGCGTGGAGAGCATCGACATCGAAGAGCTGCATCTTGTCTTCTGGTATG
CGCCTTGTGCCCTCGTCTCTGTACGTCGTTACGATTGCTCGATATTGTGATTGTCTAGACCTGAAACCCG
ACTGGAGCTTTTACGTGGTGTCGATTGGGGCCTCGAGCGAGTGATTTTTTAGGTTCGTTTTAGCCAAGTA
CATCCCACTTTGGTCAGTCCTGTTATCTCGGTAAGGTGTTCAGTTCGGTCTCTGGTGCGGAGGTGCCTCG
TAAGTTTCCTGCATGATAGATTTGTCTATCCTTGACTTGAAGAGGAGTCGAAGGTCAGCGAGGTTGGCTG
TGTGCTATGGACGTCGGTGCTCCTTGGTTCCGTGCTTCTATGGGTGTTGCCTCAACAGTATTGATGTGCC
TGCAGAAAGGTTGACTAGAGTTATCAACAAGTTTGTACAAAAAAGCTGAACGAGAAACGTAAAATGATAT
AAATATCAATATATTAAATTAGATTTTGCATAAAAAACAGACTACATAATACTGTAAAACACAACATATC
CAGTCACTATGGCGGCCCCTCGAGGGGCCGCATTAGGCACCCCAGGCTTTACACTTTATGCTTCCGGCTC
GTATAATGTGTGGATTTTGAGTTAGGATCCGGCGAGATTTTCAGGAGCTAAGGAAGCTAAAATGGAGAAA
AAAATCACTGGATATACCACCGTTGATATATCCCAATGGCATCGTAAAGAACATTTTGAGGCATTTCAGT
CAGTTGCTCAATGTACCTATAACCAGACCGTTCAGCTGGATATTACGGCCTTTTTAAAGACCGTAAAGAA
AAATAAGCACAAGTTTTATCCGGCCTTTATTCACATTCTTGCCCGCCTGATGAATGCTCATCCGGAATTC
CGTATGGCAATGAAAGACGGTGAGCTGGTGATATGGGATAGTGTTCACCCTTGTTACACCGTTTTCCATG
AGCAAACTGAAACGTTTTCATCGCTCTGGAGTGAATACCACGACGATTTCCGGCAGTTTCTACACATATA
TTCGCAAGATGTGGCGTGTTACGGTGAAAACCTGGCCTATTTCCCTAAAGGGTTTATTGAGAATATGTTT
TTCGTCTCAGCCAATCCCTGGGTGAGTTTCACCAGTTTTGATTTAAACGTGGCCAATATGGACAACTTCT
TCGCCCCCGTTTTCACCATGGGCAAATATTATACGCAAGGCGACAAGGTGCTGATGCCGCTGGCGATTCA
GGTTCATCATGCCGTCTGTGATGGCTTCCATGTCGGCAGAATGCTTAATGAATTACAACAGTACTGCGAT
GAGTGGCAGGGCGGGGCGTAAAGATCTGGATCCGGCTTACTAAAAGCCAGATAACAGTATGCGTATTTGC
GCGCTGATTTTTGCGGTATAAGAATATATACTGATATGTATACCCGAAGTATGTCAAAAAGAGGTGTGCT
ATGAAGCAGCGTATTACAGTGACAGTTGACAGCGACAGCTATCAGTTGCTCAAGGCATATATGATGTCAA
TATCTCCGGTCTGGTAAGCACAACCATGCAGAATGAAGCCCGTCGTCTGCGTGCCGAACGCTGGAAAGCG
GAAAATCAGGAAGGGATGGCTGAGGTCGCCCGGTTTATTGAAATGAACGGCTCTTTTGCTGACGAGAACA
GGGACTGGTGAAATGCAGTTTAAGGTTTACACCTATAAAAGAGAGAGCCGTTATCGTCTGTTTGTGGATG
TACAGAGTGATATTATTGACACGCCCGGGCGACGGATGGTGATCCCCCTGGCCAGTGCACGTCTGCTGTC
AGATAAAGTCTCCCGTGAACTTTACCCGGTGGTGCATATCGGGGATGAAAGCTGGCGCATGATGACCACC
GATATGGCCAGTGTGCCGGTCTCCGTTATCGGGGAAGAAGTGGCTGATCTCAGCCACCGCGAAAATGACA
TCAAAAACGCCATTAACCTGATGTTCTGGGGAATATAAATGTCAGGCTCCCTTATACACAGCCAGTCTGC
AGGTCGACCATAGTGACTGGATATGTTGTGTTTTACAGTATTATGTAGTCTGTTTTTTATGCAAAATCTA
ATTTAATATATTGATATTTATATCATTTTACGTTTCTCGTTCAGCTTTCTTGTACAAAGTGGTTGATAAC
AGCATGGCTAGTGAAGCTCGAAAAACAAAGAAAAAAATCAAAGGGATTCAGCAAGCCACTGCAGGAGTCT
CACAAGACACTTCGGAAAATCCTAACAAAACAATAGTTCCTGCAGCATTACCACAGCTCACCCCTACCTT
GGTGTCACTGCTGGAGGTGATTGAACCCGAGGTGTTGTATGCAGGATATGATAGCTCTGTTCCAGATTCA
GCATGGAGAATTATGACCACACTCAACATGTTAGGTGGGCGTCAAGTGATTGCAGCAGTGAAATGGGCAA
AGGCGATACCAGGCTTCAGAAACTTACACCTGGATGACCAAATGACCCTGCTACAGTACTCATGGATGTT
TCTCATGGCATTTGCCCTGGGTTGGAGATCATACAGACAATCAAGTGGAAACCTGCTCTGCTTTGCTCCT
GATCTGATTATTAATGAGCAGAGAATGTCTCTACCCTGCATGTATGACCAATGTAAACACATGCTGTTTG
TCTCCTCTGAATTACAAAGATTGCAGGTATCCTATGAAGAGTATCTCTGTATGAAAACCTTACTGCTTCT
CTCCTCAGTTCCTAAGGAAGGTCTGAAGAGCCAAGAGTTATTTGATGAGATTCGAATGACTTATATCAAA
GAGCTAGGAAAAGCCATCGTCAAAAGGGAAGGGAACTCCAGTCAGAACTGGCAACGGTTTTACCAACTGA
CAAAACTTCTGGACTCCATGCATGAGGTGGTTGAGAATCTCCTTACCTACTGCTTCCAGACATTTTTGGA
TAAGACCATGAGTATTGAATTCCCAGAGATGTTAGCTGAAATCATCACTAATCAGATACCAAAATATTCA
AATGGAAATATCAAGAAGCTGCTGTTTCATCAAAAATAGAGCTCGAATTTCCCCGATCGTTCAAACATTT
GGCAATAAAGTTTCTTAAGATTGAATCCTGTTGCCGGTCTTGCGATGATTATCATATAATTTCTGTTGAA
TTACGTTAAGCATGTAATAATTAACATGTAATGCATGACGTTATTTATGAGATGGGTTTTTATGATTAGA
GTCCCGCAATTATACATTTAATACGCGATAGAAAACAAAATATAGCGCGCAAACTAGGATAAATTATCGC
GCGCGGTGTCATCTATGTTACTAGATCGGGAATTGGTTCCGGAACCAATTCGTAATCATGGTCATAGCTG
TTTCCTGTGTGAAATTGTTATCCGCTCACAATTCCACACAACATACGAGCCGGAAGCATAAAGTGTAAAG
CCTGGGGTGCCTAATGAGTGAGCTAACTCACATTAGGCTGAATTAGGCGCGCCTATTTCTGAATTCAACA
CATTGCGGACGTTTTTAATGTACTGAATTAACGCCGAATTAATTCGGGGGATCTGGATTTTAGTACTGGA
TTTTGGTTTTAGGAATTAGATTTTATTGATAGAAGTATTTTACAAATACAAATACATACTAAGGGTTTCT
TATATGCTCAACACATGAGCGAAACCCTATAGGAACCCTAATTCCCTTATCTGGGAACTACTCACACATT
ATTATGGAGAAACTCGAGCTTGTCGATCGACTCTAGGCCGGGAAGCCGATCTCGGCTTGAACGAATTGTT
AGGTGGCGGTACTTGGGTCGATATCAAAGTGCATCACTTCTTCCCGTATGCCCAACTTTGTATAGAGAGC
CACTGCGGGATCGTCACCGTAATCTGCTTGCACGTAGATCACATAAGCACCAAGCGCGTTGGCCTCATGC
TTGAGGAGATTGATGAGCGCGGTGGCAATGCCCTGCCTCCGGTGCTCGCCGGAGACTGCGAGATCATAGA
TATAGATCTCACTACGCGGCTGCTCAAACTTGGGCAGAACGTAAGCCGCGAGAGCGCCAACAACCGCTTC
TTGGTCGAAGGCAGCAAGCGCGATGAATGTCTTACTACGGAGCAAGTTCCCGAGGTAATCGGAGTCCGGC
TGATGTTGGGAGTAGGTGGCTACGTCTCCGAACTCACGACCGAAAAGATCAAGAGCAGCCCGCATGGATT
TGACTTGGTCAGGGCCGAGCCTACATGTGCGAATGATGCCCATACTTGAGCCACCTAACTTTGTTTTAGG
GCGACTGCCCTGCTGCGTAACATCGTTGCTGCTGCGTACCATGGTCGATCGACAGATCTGCGAAAGCTCG
AGAGAGATAGATTTGTAGAGAGAGACTGGTGATTTCAGCGTGTCCTCTCCAAATGAAATGAACTTCCTTA
TATAGAGGAAGGGTCTTGCGAAGGATAGTGGGATTGTGCGTCATCCCTTACGTCAGTGGAGATATCACAT
CAATCCACTTGCTTTGAAGACGTGGTTGGAACGTCTTCTTTTTCCACGATGCTCCTCGTGGGTGGGGGTC
CATCTTTGGGACCACTGTCGGCAGAGGCATCTTGAACGATAGCCTTTCCTTTATCGCAATGATGGCATTT
GTAGGTGCCACCTTCCTTTTCTACTGTCCTTTTGATGAAGTGACAGATAGCTGGGCAATGGAATCCGAGG
AGGTTTCCCGATATTACCCTTTGTTGAAAAGTCTCAATAGCCCTTTGGTCTTCTGAGACTGTATCTTTGA
TATTCTTGGAGTAGACGAGAGTGTCGTGCTCCACCATGTTCACATCAATCCACTTGCTTTGAAGACGTGG
TTGGAACGTCTTCTTTTTCCACGATGCTCCTCGTGGGTGGGGGTCCATCTTTGGGACCACTGTCGGCAGA
GGCATCTTGAACGATAGCCTTTCCTTTATCGCAATGATGGCATTTGTAGGTGCCACCTTCCTTTTCTACT
GTCCTTTTGATGAAGTGACAGATAGCTGGGCAATGGAATCCGAGGAGGTTTCCCGATATTACCCTTTGTT
GAAAAGTCTCAATAGCCCTTTGGTCTTCTGAGACTGTATCTTTGATATTCTTGGAGTAGACGAGAGTGTC
GTGCTCCACCATGTTGGCAAGCTGCTCTAGCCAATACGCAAACCGAATTCAGAAATAAATTCAGCCTAAT
TCGGCGTTAATTCAGTACATTAAAAACGTCCGCAATGTGTTATTAAGTTGTCTAAGCGTCAATTTGTTTA
CACCACAATATATCCTGCCACCAGCCAGCCAACAGCTCCCCGACCGGCAGCTCGGCACAAAATCACCACT
CGATACAGGCAGCCCATCAGTCCGGGACGGCGTCAGCGGGAGAGCCGTTGTAAGGCGGCAGACTTTGCTC
ATGTTACCGATGCTATTCGGAAGAACGGCAACTAAGCTGCCGGGTTTGAAACACGGATGATCTCGCGGAG
GGTAGCATGTTGATTGTAACGATGACAGAGCGTTGCTGCCTGTGATCAATTCGGGCACGAACCCAGTGGA
CATAAGCCTGTTCGGTTCGTAAGCTGTAATGCAAGTAGCGTATGCGCTCACGCAACTGGTCCAGAACCTT
GACCGAACGCAGCGGTGGTAACGGCGCAGTGGCGGTTTTCATGGCTTGTTATGACTGTTTTTTTGGGGTA
CAGTCTATGCCTCGGGCATCCAAGCAGCAAGCGCGTTACGCCGTGGGTCGATGTTTGATGTTATGGAGCA
GCAACGATGTTACGCAGCAGGGCAGTCGCCCTAAAACAAAGTTAAACATCATGGGGGAAGCGGTGATCGC
CGAAGTATCGACTCAACTATCAGAGGTAGTTGGCGTCATCGAGCGCCATCTCGAACCGACGTTGCTGGCC
GTACATTTGTACGGCTCCGCAGTGGATGGCGGCCTGAAGCCACACAGTGATATTGATTTGCTGGTTACGG
TGACCGTAAGGCTTGATGAAACAACGCGGCGAGCTTTGATCAACGACCTTTTGGAAACTTCGGCTTCCCC
TGGAGAGAGCGAGATTCTCCGCGCTGTAGAAGTCACCATTGTTGTGCACGACGACATCATTCCGTGGCGT
TATCCAGCTAAGCGCGAACTGCAATTTGGAGAATGGCAGCGCAATGACATTCTTGCAGGTATCTTCGAGC
CAGCCACGATCGACATTGATCTGGCTATCTTGCTGACAAAAGCAAGAGAACATAGCGTTGCCTTGGTAGG
TCCAGCGGCGGAGGAACTCTTTGATCCGGTTCCTGAACAGGATCTATTTGAGGCGCTAAATGAAACCTTA
ACGCTATGGAACTCGCCGCCCGACTGGGCTGGCGATGAGCGAAATGTAGTGCTTACGTTGTCCCGCATTT
GGTACAGCGCAGTAACCGGCAAAATCGCGCCGAAGGATGTCGCTGCCGACTGGGCAATGGAGCGCCTGCC
GGCCCAGTATCAGCCCGTCATACTTGAAGCTAGACAGGCTTATCTTGGACAAGAAGAAGATCGCTTGGCC
TCGCGCGCAGATCAGTTGGAAGAATTTGTCCACTACGTGAAAGGCGAGATCACCAAGGTAGTCGGCAAAT
AATGTCTAGCTAGAAATTCGTTCAAGCCGACGCCGCTTCGCGGCGCGGCTTAACTCAAGCGTTAGATGCA
CTAAGCACATAATTGCTCACAGCCAAACTATCAGGTCAAGTCTGCTTTTATTATTTTTAAGCGTGCATAA
TAAGCCCTACACAAATTGGGAGATATATCATGCATGACCAAAATCCCTTAACGTGAGTTTTCGTTCCACT
GAGCGTCAGACCCCGTAGAAAAGATCAAAGGATCTTCTTGAGATCCTTTTTTTCTGCGCGTAATCTGCTG
CTTGCAAACAAAAAAACCACCGCTACCAGCGGTGGTTTGTTTGCCGGATCAAGAGCTACCAACTCTTTTT
CCGAAGGTAACTGGCTTCAGCAGAGCGCAGATACCAAATACTGTCCTTCTAGTGTAGCCGTAGTTAGGCC
ACCACTTCAAGAACTCTGTAGCACCGCCTACATACCTCGCTCTGCTAATCCTGTTACCAGTGGCTGCTGC
CAGTGGCGATAAGTCGTGTCTTACCGGGTTGGACTCAAGACGATAGTTACCGGATAAGGCGCAGCGGTCG
GGCTGAACGGGGGGTTCGTGCACACAGCCCAGCTTGGAGCGAACGACCTACACCGAACTGAGATACCTAC
AGCGTGAGCTATGAGAAAGCGCCACGCTTCCCGAAGGGAGAAAGGCGGACAGGTATCCGGTAAGCGGCAG
GGTCGGAACAGGAGAGCGCACGAGGGAGCTTCCAGGGGGAAACGCCTGGTATCTTTATAGTCCTGTCGGG
TTTCGCCACCTCTGACTTGAGCGTCGATTTTTGTGATGCTCGTCAGGGGGGCGGAGCCTATGGAAAAACG
CCAGCAACGCGGCCTTTTTACGGTTCCTGGCCTTTTGCTGGCCTTTTGCTCACATGTTCTTTCCTGCGTT
ATCCCCTGATTCTGTGGATAACCGTATTACCGCCTTTGAGTGAGCTGATACCGCTCGCCGCAGCCGAACG
ACCGAGCGCAGCGAGTCAGTGAGCGAGGAAGCGGAAGAGCGCCTGATGCGGTATTTTCTCCTTACGCATC
TGTGCGGTATTTCACACCGCATATGGTGCACTCTCAGTACAATCTGCTCTGATGCCGCATAGTTAAGCCA
GTATACACTCCGCTATCGCTACGTGACTGGGTCATGGCTGCGCCCCGACACCCGCCAACACCCGCTGACG
CGCCCTGACGGGCTTGTCTGCTCCCGGCATCCGCTTACAGACAAGCTGTGACCGTCTCCGGGAGCTGCAT
GTGTCAGAGGTTTTCACCGTCATCACCGAAACGCGCGAGGCAGGGTGCCTTGATGTGGGCGCCGGCGGTC
GAGTGGCGACGGCGCGGCTTGTCCGCGCCCTGGTAGATTGCCTGGCCGTAGGCCAGCCATTTTTGAGCGG
CCAGCGGCCGCGATAGGCCGACGCGAAGCGGCGGGGCGTAGGGAGCGCAGCGACCGAAGGGTAGGCGCTT
TTTGCAGCTCTTCGGCTGTGCGCTGGCCAGACAGTTATGCACAGGCCAGGCGGGTTTTAAGAGTTTTAAT
AAGTTTTAAAGAGTTTTAGGCGGAAAAATCGCCTTTTTTCTCTTTTATATCAGTCACTTACATGTGTGAC
CGGTTCCCAATGTACGGCTTTGGGTTCCCAATGTACGGGTTCCGGTTCCCAATGTACGGCTTTGGGTTCC
CAATGTACGTGCTATCCACAGGAAAGAGACCTTTTCGACCTTTTTCCCCTGCTAGGGCAATTTGCCCTAG
CATCTGCTCCGTACATTAGGAACCGGCGGATGCTTCGCCCTCGATCAGGTTGCGGTAGCGCATGACTAGG
ATCGGGCCAGCCTGCCCCGCCTCCTCCTTCAAATCGTACTCCGGCAGGTCATTTGACCCGATCAGCTTGC
GCACGGTGAAACAGAACTTCTTGAACTCTCCGGCGCTGCCACTGCGTTCGTAGATCGTCTTGAACAACCA
TCTGGCTTCTGCCTTGCCTGCGGCGCGGCGTGCCAGGCGGTAGAGAAAACGGCCGATGCCGGGATCGATC
AAAAAGTAATCGGGGTGAACCGTCAGCACGTCCGGGTTCTTGCCTTCTGTGATCTCGCGGTACATCCAAT
CAGCTAGCTCGATCTCGATGTACTCCGGCCGCCCGGTTTCGCTCTTTACGATCTTGTAGCGGCTAATCAA
GGCTTCACCCTCGGATACCGTCACCAGGCGGCCGTTCTTGGCCTTCTTCGTACGCTGCATGGCAACGTGC
GTGGTGTTTAACCGAATGCAGGTTTCTACCAGGTCGTCTTTCTGCTTTCCGCCATCGGCTCGCCGGCAGA
ACTTGAGTACGTCCGCAACGTGTGGACGGAACACGCGGCCGGGCTTGTCTCCCTTCCCTTCCCGGTATCG
GTTCATGGATTCGGTTAGATGGGAAACCGCCATCAGTACCAGGTCGTAATCCCACACACTGGCCATGCCG
GCCGGCCCTGCGGAAACCTCTACGTGCCCGTCTGGAAGCTCGTAGCGGATCACCTCGCCAGCTCGTCGGT
CACGCTTCGACAGACGGAAAACGGCCACGTCCATGATGCTGCGACTATCGCGGGTGCCCACGTCATAGAG
CATCGGAACGAAAAAATCTGGTTGCTCGTCGCCCTTGGGCGGCTTCCTAATCGACGGCGCACCGGCTGCC
GGCGGTTGCCGGGATTCTTTGCGGATTCGATCAGCGGCCGCTTGCCACGATTCACCGGGGCGTGCTTCTG
CCTCGATGCGTTGCCGCTGGGCGGCCTGCGCGGCCTTCAACTTCTCCACCAGGTCATCACCCAGCGCCGC
GCCGATTTGTACCGGGCCGGATGGTTTGCGACCGCTCACGCCGATTCCTCGGGCTTGGGGGTTCCAGTGC
CATTGCAGGGCCGGCAGACAACCCAGCCGCTTACGCCTGGCCAACCGCCCGTTCCTCCACACATGGGGCA
TTCCACGGCGTCGGTGCCTGGTTGTTCTTGATTTTCCATGCCGCCTCCTTTAGCCGCTAAAATTCATCTA
CTCATTTATTCATTTGCTCATTTACTCTGGTAGCTGCGCGATGTATTCAGATAGCAGCTCGGTAATGGTC
TTGCCTTGGCGTACCGCGTACATCTTCAGCTTGGTGTGATCCTCCGCCGGCAACTGAAAGTTGACCCGCT
TCATGGCTGGCGTGTCTGCCAGGCTGGCCAACGTTGCAGCCTTGCTGCTGCGTGCGCTCGGACGGCCGGC
ACTTAGCGTGTTTGTGCTTTTGCTCATTTTCTCTTTACCTCATTAACTCAAATGAGTTTTGATTTAATTT
CAGCGGCCAGCGCCTGGACCTCGCGGGCAGCGTCGCCCTCGGGTTCTGATTCAAGAACGGTTGTGCCGGC
GGCGGCAGTGCCTGGGTAGCTCACGCGCTGCGTGATACGGGACTCAAGAATGGGCAGCTCGTACCCGGCC
AGCGCCTCGGCAACCTCACCGCCGATGCGCGTGCCTTTGATCGCCCGCGACACGACAAAGGCCGCTTGTA
GCCTTCCATCCGTGACCTCAATGCGCTGCTTAACCAGCTCCACCAGGTCGGCGGTGGCCCATATGTCGTA
AGGGCTTGGCTGCACCGGAATCAGCACGAAGTCGGCTGCCTTGATCGCGGACACAGCCAAGTCCGCCGCC
TGGGGCGCTCCGTCGATCACTACGAAGTCGCGCCGGCCGATGGCCTTCACGTCGCGGTCAATCGTCGGGC
GGTCGATGCCGACAACGGTTAGCGGTTGATCTTCCCGCACGGCCGCCCAATCGCGGGCACTGCCCTGGGG
ATCGGAATCGACTAACAGAACATCGGCCCCGGCGAGTTGCAGGGCGCGGGCTAGATGGGTTGCGATGGTC
GTCTTGCCTGACCCGCCTTTCTGGTTAAGTACAGCGATAACCTTCATGCGTTCCCCTTGCGTATTTGTTT
ATTTACTCATCGCATCATATACGCAGCGACCGCATGACGCAAGCTGTTTTACTCAAATACACATCACCTT
TTTAGACGGCGGCGCTCGGTTTCTTCAGCGGCCAAGCTGGCCGGCCAGGCCGCCAGCTTGGCATCAGACA
AACCGGCCAGGATTTCATGCAGCCGCACGGTTGAGACGTGCGCGGGCGGCTCGAACACGTACCCGGCCGC
GATCATCTCCGCCTCGATCTCTTCGGTAATGAAAAACGGTTCGTCCTGGCCGTCCTGGTGCGGTTTCATG
CTTGTTCCTCTTGGCGTTCATTCTCGGCGGCCGCCAGGGCGTCGGCCTCGGTCAATGCGTCCTCACGGAA
GGCACCGCGCCGCCTGGCCTCGGTGGGCGTCACTTCCTCGCTGCGCTCAAGTGCGCGGTACAGGGTCGAG
CGATGCACGCCAAGCAGTGCAGCCGCCTCTTTCACGGTGCGGCCTTCCTGGTCGATCAGCTCGCGGGCGT
GCGCGATCTGTGCCGGGGTGAGGGTAGGGCGGGGGCCAAACTTCACGCCTCGGGCCTTGGCGGCCTCGCG
CCCGCTCCGGGTGCGGTCGATGATTAGGGAACGCTCGAACTCGGCAATGCCGGCGAACACGGTCAACACC
ATGCGGCCGGCCGGCGTGGTGGTGTCGGCCCACGGCTCTGCCAGGCTACGCAGGCCCGCGCCGGCCTCCT
GGATGCGCTCGGCAATGTCCAGTAGGTCGCGGGTGCTGCGGGCCAGGCGGTCTAGCCTGGTCACTGTCAC
AACGTCGCCAGGGCGTAGGTGGTCAAGCATCCTGGCCAGCTCCGGGCGGTCGCGCCTGGTGCCGGTGATC
TTCTCGGAAAACAGCTTGGTGCAGCCGGCCGCGTGCAGTTCGGCCCGTTGGTTGGTCAAGTCCTGGTCGT
CGGTGCTGACGCGGGCATAGCCCAGCAGGCCAGCGGCGGCGCTCTTGTTCATGGCGTAATGTCTCCGGTT
CTAGTCGCAAGTATTCTACTTTATGCGACTAAAACACGCGACAAGAAAACGCCAGGAAAAGGGCAGGGCG
GCAGCCTGTCGCGTAACTTAGGACTTGTGCGACATGTCGTTTTCAGAAGACGGCTGCACTGAACGTCAGA
AGCCGACTGCACTATAGCAGCGGAGGGGTTGGATCAAAGTACTTTGATCCCGAGGGGAACCCTGTGGTTG
GCATGCACATACAAATGGACGAACGGATAAACCT
