>Addgene plasmid #68604 | pMpGWB213 | addgene partial sequence | sequence record 130199 | NOSterm-R 5'-attgccaaatgtttgaacga-3'
AACAGCAGCTTCTTGATATTTCCATTTGAATATTTTGGTATCTGATTAGTGATGATTTCAGCTAACATCT
CTGGGAATTCAATACTCATGGTCTTATCCAAAAATGTCTGGAAGCAGTAGGTAAGGAGATTCTCAACCAC
CTCATGCATGGAGTCCAGAAGTTTTGTCAGTTGGTAAAACCGTTGCCAGTTCTGACTGGAGTTCCCTTCC
CTTTTGACGATGGCTTTTCCTAGCTCTTTGATATAAGTCATTCGAATCTCATCAAATAACTCTTGGCTCT
TCAGACCTTCCTTAGGAACTGAGGAGAGAAGCAGTAAGGTTTTCATACAGAGATACTCTTCATAGGATAC
CTGCAATCTTTGTAATTCAGAGGAGACAAACAGCATGTGTTTACATTGGTCATACATGCAGGGTAGAGAC
ATTCTCTGCTCATTAATAATCAGATCAGGAGCAAAGCAGAGCAGGTTTCCACTTGATTGTCTGTATGATC
TCCAACCCAGGGCAAATGCCATGAGAAACATCCATGAGTACTGTAGCAGGGTCATTTGGTCATCCAGGTG
TAAGTTTCTGAAGCCTGGTATCGCCTTTGCCCATTTCACTGCTGCAATCACTTGACGCCCACCTAACATG
TTGAGTGTGGTCATAATTCTCCATGCTGAATCTGGAACAGAGCTATCATATCCTGCATACAACACCTCGG
GTTCAATCACCTCCAGCAGTGACACCAAGGTAGGGGTGAGCTGTGGTAATGCTGCAGGAA
