>Addgene plasmid #68604 | pMpGWB213 | addgene partial sequence | sequence record 130201 | M13pUC-Fwd 5'-CCCAGTCACGACGTTGTAAAACG-3'
GAGTCACACACATTGTTGAGAGACATATCAAAATAACTCAATTGTAAGGTAAGTTGATAGATTTCCCAGT
TAAATGCATTATTTTAACAATATTTGTATCTCAAATTTTCAAAATCATATCAAATTTGCAGATCTTGATG
ATGATTCACAACTCTGTCTTCGATTTTTGATTGTTAACGGGTATCGATATTTGGGTAACTTAAAAAGAAT
TTGCTAAAGATCTTAAAAAACAGATTAAAAAAACCTTTCAAAATAGCTAATCCTTTAAATCCGTTTCACA
ATATAATGCTCATTGATGATAATCGAAAAGATTCCATTTTAAAGTGCATATAAATTGCTTAATTATCTCT
TTCTGTCTCGTAATATTTTGTTCTCTCCTATTGGATCGGACCCGCATCTTCTCGATCAGTTCACTATACT
AATATTTGGTCAACTTCAAGAGAGATTAGAACTTCGTTCTCCAAAGTGTAAAGGCCGACAAGCAGAAAAG
GAAACTTCAATCAGAAGCCTTCTAGGTTTTCCCGCGTCCCAAAAAGCGAAGGGAGGACGGGGAGGACGGT
GAGGCCAGAAGAAGAAAGCAACAGTAAAATCTCATGTGATTGCGTGCATGTCATGGATCTATGGGATGCT
AGTCCACCGTTTGGAAGTATGTGCAGAAGGAGAAAGGCGCGGGAGGCCAAAAGCGACTTCGGCCACCTCT
CTACTTTCTAGAAAGTTTGCTCGCAGCTTGTAAT
